>Addgene plasmid #154518 | pEPYC0CM0392 | depositor full sequence | sequence record 299390 | pEPYC0CM0392 sequence 2181 bps
TTGCTCATGGAAAACGGTGTAACAAGGGTGAACACTATCCCATATCACCAGCTCACCGTCTTTCATTGCC
ATACGAAATTCCGGATGAGCATTCATCAGGCGGGCAAGAATGTGAATAAAGGCCGGATAAAACTTGTGCT
TATTTTTCTTTACGGTCTTTAAAAAGGCCGTAATATCCAGCTGAACGGTCTGGTTATAGGTACATTGAGC
AACTGACTGAAATGCCTCAAAATGTTCTTTACGATGCCATTGGGATATATCAACGGTGGTATATCCAGTG
ATTTTTTTCTCCATTTTAGCTTCCTTAGCTCCTGAAAATCTCGATAACTCAAAAAATACGCCCGGTAGTG
ATCTTATTTCATTATGGTGAAAGTTGGAACCTCTTACGTGCCCGATCAACTCGAGTGCCACCTGACGTCT
AAGAAACCATTATTATCATGACATTAACCTATAAAAATAGGCGTATCACGAGGCAGAATTTCAGATAAAA
AAAATCCTTAGCTTTCGCTAAGGATGATTTCTGGAATTCGGTCTCAGGAGGGAGGCGTGTCGTTTTAGTG
AGGCAAATATTTCTTGTCAAATATTTCTTGTCAAATATTTCTTGTCTATATAAGGTTTTGCTATTCATTG
AAAGCAGTAGTGACTGATTTGTATATAATGTACTCGAGACCCTGCAGTCCGGCAAAAAAGGGCAAGGTGT
CACCACCCTGCCCTTTTTCTTTAAAACCGAAAAGATTACTTCGCGTTATGCAGGCTTCCTCGCTCACTGA
CTCGCTGCGCTCGGTCGTTCGGCTGCGGCGAGCGGTATCAGCTCACTCAAAGGCGGTAATACGGTTATCC
ACAGAATCAGGGGATAACGCAGGAAAGAACATGTGAGCAAAAGGCCAGCAAAAGGCCAGGAACCGTAAAA
AGGCCGCGTTGCTGGCGTTTTTCCACAGGCTCCGCCCCCCTGACGAGCATCACAAAAATCGACGCTCAAG
TCAGAGGTGGCGAAACCCGACAGGACTATAAAGATACCAGGCGTTTCCCCCTGGAAGCTCCCTCGTGCGC
TCTCCTGTTCCGACCCTGCCGCTTACCGGATACCTGTCCGCCTTTCTCCCTTCGGGAAGCGTGGCGCTTT
CTCATAGCTCACGCTGTAGGTATCTCAGTTCGGTGTAGGTCGTTCGCTCCAAGCTGGGCTGTGTGCACGA
ACCCCCCGTTCAGCCCGACCGCTGCGCCTTATCCGGTAACTATCGTCTTGAGTCCAACCCGGTAAGACAC
GACTTATCGCCACTGGCAGCAGCCACTGGTAACAGGATTAGCAGAGCGAGGTATGTAGGCGGTGCTACAG
AGTTCTTGAAGTGGTGGCCTAACTACGGCTACACTAGAAGAACAGTATTTGGTATCTGCGCTCTGCTGAA
GCCAGTTACCTTCGGAAAAAGAGTTGGTAGCTCTTGATCCGGCAAACAAACCACCGCTGGTAGCGGTGGT
TTTTTTGTTTGCAAGCAGCAGATTACGCGCAGAAAAAAAGGATCTCAAGAAGATCCTTTGATCTTTTCTA
CGGGGTCTGACGCTCAGTGGAACGAAAACTCACGTTAAGGGATTTTGGTCATGAGATTATCAAAAAGGAT
CTTCACCTAGATCCTTTTAAATTAAAAATGAAGTTTTAAATCAATCTAAAGTATATATGAGTAAACTTGG
TCTGACAGCTCGAGGCTTGGATTCTCACCAATAAAAAACGCCCGGCGGCAACCGAGCGTTCTGAACAAAT
CCAGATGGAGTTCTGAGGTCATTACTGGATCTATCAACAGGAGTCCAAGCGAGCTCGATATCAAATTACG
CCCCGCCCTGCCACTCATCGCAGTACTGTTGTAATTCATTAAGCATTCTGCCGACATGGAAGCCATCACA
AACGGCATGATGAACCTGAATCGCCAGCGGCATCAGCACCTTGTCGCCTTGCGTATAATATTTGCCCATG
GTGAAAACGGGGGCGAAGAAGTTGTCCATATTGGCCACGTTTAAATCAAAACTGGTGAAACTCACCCAGG
GATTGGCTGAGACGAAAAACATATTCTCAATAAACCCTTTAGGGAAATAGGCCAGGTTTTCACCGTAACA
CGCCACATCTTGCGAATATATGTGTAGAAACTGCCGGAAATCGTCGTGGTATTCACTCCAGAGCGATGAA
AACGTTTCAGT
Features (pLannotate 1.2.2; 7 found; start..end, strand, type, name):
    295..392     -  promoter       cat promoter: promoter of the E. coli cat gene encoding chloramphenicol acetyltransferase
    478..521     -  terminator     bacterial terminator: putative bacterial transcription terminator
    563..581     +  promoter       NOS promoter (fragment): nopaline synthase promoter
    678..735     +  terminator     his operon terminator: This putative transcriptin terminator from the E. coli his operon has a 2-bp deletion introduced during synthesis. Its efficiency has not been determined.
    930..1518    -  rep_origin     ori: high-copy-number ColE1/pMB1/pBR322/pUC origin of replication
   1701..1795    -  terminator     lambda t0 terminator: transcription terminator from phage lambda
   1819..294     -  CDS            cat (across the origin): CAT_ECOLX - Experimental evidence at protein level: Swiss-Prot protein existence level 1. This enzyme is an effector of chloramphenicol resistance in bacteria. From Escherichia coli. This protein is used as a marker in many commonly used cloning vectors, such as pACYC184.
