[The description below was written by a language model from this plasmid's Addgene catalogue record and pLannotate feature annotations shown in this document.]
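Description:
pEPYC0CM0392 is a small (about 2.2 kb) Phytobrick Level 0 part plasmid built in the pUAP1 universal acceptor backbone, a synthetic-biology vector used to domesticate standard parts for Type IIS (Golden Gate/MoClo-style) assembly of plant constructs. It is maintained in E. coli at high copy through a ColE1/pUC-type origin and selected with chloramphenicol. Resistance comes from the cat gene, encoding chloramphenicol acetyltransferase, driven by its native promoter and followed by a lambda t0 terminator. The cat coding sequence spans the numbering origin of the circular record.

The insert is MinSyn_015, a fully synthetic sequence from a series of rationally designed minimal synthetic promoters for plants. It was cloned into the acceptor with BpiI, and both sites were destroyed in the process, as expected for scarless Type IIS insertion into a Level 0 acceptor. The part lies between two bacterial transcription terminators (a putative bacterial terminator and a his operon terminator), which insulate the cloning position from transcription elsewhere in the backbone. Within this short interval, automated annotation identifies only a 19-nt match to the nopaline synthase (NOS) promoter. This suggests the design includes a short element resembling that plant-active promoter, but the record does not otherwise describe the composition or regulatory motifs of MinSyn_015, nor its expression strength.

The plasmid carries no coding sequence, reporter or plant selection marker of its own. It serves as a storage and donor vector, from which the promoter part can be released and combined with other standard parts, such as coding sequences and terminators, into complete transcription units for expression in plants.
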