Addgene plasmid #154518: pEPYC0CM0392
Purpose: Phytobricks Level 0 part
Depositing lab: Nicola Patron. Depositing organization: Earlham Institute. Publication: Rational design of minimal synthetic promoters for plants. Cai YM, Kallam K, Tidd H, Gendarini G, Salzman A, Patron NJ. Nucleic Acids Res. 2020 Aug 28. pii: 5897334. doi: 10.1093/nar/gkaa682. PubMed 32856047.
Backbone
  Vector backbone: pUAP1
  Vector type: Synthetic Biology
Growth in bacteria
  Bacterial resistance: Chloramphenicol, 25 μg/mL
  Growth temperature: 37°C
  Growth strain: NEB Stable
  Copy number: High Copy
Gene/Insert
  Gene/Insert name: MinSyn_015
  Species: Synthetic
  Cloning method: Restriction Enzyme; 5′ cloning site BpiI (destroyed during cloning); 3′ cloning site BpiI (destroyed during cloning)
Terms and licenses: Academic/Nonprofit Terms; Industry Terms: Not Available to Industry
Depositor comments: Please visit https://www.biorxiv.org/content/10.1101/2020.05.14.095406v1 for bioRxiv preprint.
How to cite: pEPYC0CM0392 was a gift from Nicola Patron (Addgene plasmid # 154518 ; http://n2t.net/addgene:154518 ; RRID:Addgene_154518)
